Addgene plasmid #113939: pBAD-CAR-GECO1
Purpose: Bacterial expression of red fluorescent Ca2+ sensor CAR-GECO1
Depositing lab: Robert Campbell & Thomas Hughes. Depositing organization: University of Alberta. Publication: Understanding the Fluorescence Change in Red Genetically Encoded Calcium Ion Indicators. Molina RS, Qian Y, Wu J, Shen Y, Campbell RE, Drobizhev M, Hughes TE. Biophys J. 2019 May 21;116(10):1873-1886. doi: 10.1016/j.bpj.2019.04.007. Epub 2019 Apr 13. PubMed 31054773.
Backbone
  Vector backbone: pBAD
  Backbone manufacturer: ThermoFisher Scientific
  Backbone size w/o insert (bp): 4067
  Total vector size (bp): 5318
  Vector type: Bacterial Expression
Growth in bacteria
  Bacterial resistance: Ampicillin, 100 μg/mL
  Growth temperature: 37°C
  Growth strain: DH5alpha
  Growth instructions: For inducing protein expression with arabinose, grow in DH10B cells.
  Copy number: High Copy
Gene/Insert
  Gene/Insert name: CAR-GECO1
  Species: Synthetic
  Insert size (bp): 1251
  GenBank ID: KF186684
  Tag / fusion protein: 6xHis (N terminal on insert)
Resource information
  A portion of this plasmid was derived from a plasmid made by: Robert Campbell, University of Alberta.
Terms and licenses: Academic/Nonprofit Terms; Industry Terms: Not Available to Industry
Depositor comments: Please visit https://www.biorxiv.org/content/early/2018/10/04/435891 for bioRxiv preprint.
How to cite: pBAD-CAR-GECO1 was a gift from Robert Campbell & Thomas Hughes (Addgene plasmid # 113939 ; http://n2t.net/addgene:113939 ; RRID:Addgene_113939)
