[The description below was written by a language model from this plasmid's Addgene catalogue record and pLannotate feature annotations shown in this document.]
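Description:
pBAD-CAR-GECO1 is a bacterial expression plasmid of about 5.3 kb, built on the commercial pBAD backbone and designed to produce the red fluorescent genetically encoded calcium indicator CAR-GECO1 in E. coli. It replicates from a high-copy ColE1/pMB1-type origin. A pBR322 bom region and only a short fragment of rop lie nearby, and selection is by ampicillin resistance from the bla gene under its own promoter. Expression is controlled by the araBAD promoter together with the divergently transcribed araC regulator gene, so transcription of the insert is induced by L-arabinose. The rrnB T1 and T2 terminators downstream of the cloning region end the transcript.

The synthetic insert of roughly 1.25 kb sits behind an N-terminal leader supplied by the vector. The leader consists of a 6xHis tag (picked up by the automated annotation as a fragment of a composite tag), the T7 gene 10 leader that aids translation, and the Xpress epitope with its enterokinase cleavage site. The sensor itself has the typical GECO architecture: a calmodulin-binding peptide from smooth muscle myosin light chain kinase, then a red fluorescent protein domain, then calmodulin. The annotation software labels the fluorescent domain as a HyPerRed fragment. This most likely reflects sequence similarity between red fluorescent protein scaffolds used in different sensors rather than any peroxide-sensing component. Calcium-dependent binding of calmodulin to the peptide alters the chromophore environment and changes fluorescence. The record supports its use for arabinose-induced production of His-tagged sensor protein, suited to purification and in vitro study of the fluorescence response of red calcium indicators.
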