Features (pLannotate 1.2.2; 16 found; start..end, strand, type, name):
      8..292     +  promoter       araBAD promoter: araBAD; promoter of the L-arabinose operon of E. coli; the araC regulatory gene is transcribed in the opposite direction (Guzman et al., 1995)
    338..358     +  CDS            capTEV™ (fragment): composite tag for in vivo biotinylation, TEV protease cleavage, and 6xHis tagging
    359..391     +  CDS            T7 tag (gene 10 leader): leader peptide from bacteriophage T7 gene 10 promotes efficient translation in E. coli
    395..418     +  CDS            Xpress™ tag: Xpress™ epitope tag, including an enterokinase recognition and cleavage site
    449..505     +  CDS            calmodulin-binding peptide: calmodulin-binding peptide from avian smooth muscle myosin light chain kinase
    511..1234    +  CDS            HyPerRed (fragment): red fluorescent genetically encoded indicator for H2O2 ()
   1243..1685    +  CDS            calmodulin (fragment): calcium-binding protein
   1777..1892    +  ncRNA          5S rRNA: Accession: RF00001 - 5S ribosomal RNA
   1896..1982    +  terminator     rrnB T1 terminator: Escherichia coli rrnB; transcription terminator T1 from the E. coli rrnB gene
   2074..2101    +  terminator     rrnB T2 terminator: transcription terminator T2 from the E. coli rrnB gene
   2120..2211    +  promoter       AmpR promoter: bla
   2212..3072    +  CDS            AmpR: β-lactamase; bla; confers resistance to ampicillin, carbenicillin, and related antibiotics
   3243..3831    +  rep_origin     ori: high-copy-number ColE1/pMB1/pBR322/pUC origin of replication
   4017..4157    -  misc_feature   bom: basis of mobility region from pBR322
   4259..4299    -  CDS            rop (fragment): Rop protein, which maintains plasmids at low copy number; rop
   4421..5299    -  CDS            araC: L-arabinose regulatory protein; araC
>Addgene plasmid #113939 | pBAD-CAR-GECO1 | addgene full sequence | sequence record 220800 | Addgene NGS Result
TTCAGAGAAGAAACCAATTGTCCATATTGCATCAGACATTGCCGTCACTGCGTCTTTTACTGGCTCTTCT
CGCTAACCAAACCGGTAACCCCGCTTATTAAAAGCATTCTGTAACAAAGCGGGACCAAAGCCATGACAAA
AACGCGTAACAAAAGTGTCTATAATCACGGCAGAAAAGTCCACATTGATTATTTGCACGGCGTCACACTT
TGCTATGCCATAGCATTTTTATCCATAAGATTAGCGGATCCTACCTGACGCTTTTTATCGCAACTCTCTA
CTGTTTCTCCATACCCGTTTTTTGGGCTAACAGGAGGAATTAACCATGGGGGGTTCTCATCATCATCATC
ATCATGGTATGGCTAGCATGACTGGTGGACAGCAAATGGGTCGGGATCTGTACGACGATGACGATAAGGA
TCCTGGCTCGAGCATGGTCGACTCTTCACGTCGTAAGTGGAATAAGGCAGGTCACGCAGTTAGAGCTATA
GGTCGGCTGAGCTCACCCGTGGTTTCCGAGCGGATGTACCCCGAGGACGGCGCCCTGAAGAGCGAGATCA
AGAAGGGGCTGAGGCTGAAGGACGGCGGCCACTACGCCGCCGAGGTCAAGACCACCTACAAGGCCAAGAA
GCCCGTGCAGCTGCCCGGCGCCTACATCGTCGACATCAAGTTGGACATCGTGTCCCACAACGAGGACTAC
ACCATCGTGGAACAGTGCGAACGCGCCGAGGGCCGCCACTCCACCGGCGGCATGGACGAGCTGTACAAGG
GAGGTACAGGCGGGAGTCTGGTGAGCAAGGGCGTGGAGGATAACATGGCCATCGTCAAGGAGTTCATGCG
CTTCAAGACGCACATAGAGGGCTCCGTGAACGGCCACGAGTTCGAGATCGAGGGCGAGGGCGAGGGCCGC
CCCTACGAGGCCTTTCAGACCGCTAAGCTGAAGGTGACCAAGGGTGGCCCCCTGCCCTTCGCCTGGGACA
TCCTGTCCCCTCAGATTATGTACGGCTCCAAGGCCTACATTAAGCACCCAGCCGACATCCCCGACTACTT
CAAGCTGTCCTTCCCCGAGGGCTTCAGGTGGGAGCGCGTGATGAACTTCGAGGACGGCGGCATTATTCAC
GTTAACCAGGACTCCTCCCTGCAGGACGGCGTATTCATCTACAAGGTGAAGCTGCGCGGCACCAACTTCC
CCCCCGACGGCCCCGTAATGCAGAAGAAGACCATGGGCTGGGAGCCTACGCGTGACCAACTGACTGAAGA
GCAGATCGCAGAATTTAAAGAGGCTTTCTCCCTATTTGACAAGGACGGGGATGGGACGATAACAACCAAG
GAGCTGGGGACGGTGATGCGGTCTCTGGGGCAGAACCCCACAGAAGCAGAGCTGCAGGACATGATCAATG
AAGTAGATGCCGACGGTGACGGCACATTCGACTTCCCTGAGTTCCTGACGATGATGGCAAGAAAAATGAA
TGACACAGACAGTGAAGAGGAAATTAGAGAAGCGTTCCGCGTGTTTGATAAGGACGGCAATGGCTACATC
GGCGCAGCAGAGCTTCGCCACGTGATGACAGACCTTGGAGAGAAGTTAACAGATGAGGAGGTTGATGAAA
TGATCAGGGTAGCAGACATCGATGGGGATGGTCAGGTAAACTACGAAGAGTTTGTACAAATGATGACAGC
GAAGTAGAAGCTTGGCTGTTTTGGCGGATGAGAGAAGATTTTCAGCCTGATACAGATTAAATCAGAACGC
AGAAGCGGTCTGATAAAACAGAATTTGCCTGGCGGCAGTAGCGCGGTGGTCCCACCTGACCCCATGCCGA
ACTCAGAAGTGAAACGCCGTAGCGCCGATGGTAGTGTGGGGTCTCCCCATGCGAGAGTAGGGAACTGCCA
GGCATCAAATAAAACGAAAGGCTCAGTCGAAAGACTGGGCCTTTCGTTTTATCTGTTGTTTGTCGGTGAA
CGCTCTCCTGAGTAGGACAAATCCGCCGGGAGCGGATTTGAACGTTGCGAAGCAACGGCCCGGAGGGTGG
CGGGCAGGACGCCCGCCATAAACTGCCAGGCATCAAATTAAGCAGAAGGCCATCCTGACGGATGGCCTTT
TTGCGTTTCTACAAACTCTTTTGTTTATTTTTCTAAATACATTCAAATATGTATCCGCTCATGAGACAAT
AACCCTGATAAATGCTTCAATAATATTGAAAAAGGAAGAGTATGAGTATTCAACATTTCCGTGTCGCCCT
TATTCCCTTTTTTGCGGCATTTTGCCTTCCTGTTTTTGCTCACCCAGAAACGCTGGTGAAAGTAAAAGAT
GCTGAAGATCAGTTGGGTGCACGAGTGGGTTACATCGAACTGGATCTCAACAGCGGTAAGATCCTTGAGA
GTTTTCGCCCCGAAGAACGTTTTCCAATGATGAGCACTTTTAAAGTTCTGCTATGTGGCGCGGTATTATC
CCGTGTTGACGCCGGGCAAGAGCAACTCGGTCGCCGCATACACTATTCTCAGAATGACTTGGTTGAGTAC
TCACCAGTCACAGAAAAGCATCTTACGGATGGCATGACAGTAAGAGAATTATGCAGTGCTGCCATAACCA
TGAGTGATAACACTGCGGCCAACTTACTTCTGACAACGATCGGAGGACCGAAGGAGCTAACCGCTTTTTT
GCACAACATGGGGGATCATGTAACTCGCCTTGATCGTTGGGAACCGGAGCTGAATGAAGCCATACCAAAC
GACGAGCGTGACACCACGATGCCTGTAGCAATGGCAACAACGTTGCGCAAACTATTAACTGGCGAACTAC
TTACTCTAGCTTCCCGGCAACAATTAATAGACTGGATGGAGGCGGATAAAGTTGCAGGACCACTTCTGCG
CTCGGCCCTTCCGGCTGGCTGGTTTATTGCTGATAAATCTGGAGCCGGTGAGCGTGGGTCTCGCGGTATC
ATTGCAGCACTGGGGCCAGATGGTAAGCCCTCCCGTATCGTAGTTATCTACACGACGGGGAGTCAGGCAA
CTATGGATGAACGAAATAGACAGATCGCTGAGATAGGTGCCTCACTGATTAAGCATTGGTAACTGTCAGA
CCAAGTTTACTCATATATACTTTAGATTGATTTAAAACTTCATTTTTAATTTAAAAGGATCTAGGTGAAG
ATCCTTTTTGATAATCTCATGACCAAAATCCCTTAACGTGAGTTTTCGTTCCACTGAGCGTCAGACCCCG
TAGAAAAGATCAAAGGATCTTCTTGAGATCCTTTTTTTCTGCGCGTAATCTGCTGCTTGCAAACAAAAAA
ACCACCGCTACCAGCGGTGGTTTGTTTGCCGGATCAAGAGCTACCAACTCTTTTTCCGAAGGTAACTGGC
TTCAGCAGAGCGCAGATACCAAATACTGTCCTTCTAGTGTAGCCGTAGTTAGGCCACCACTTCAAGAACT
CTGTAGCACCGCCTACATACCTCGCTCTGCTAATCCTGTTACCAGTGGCTGCTGCCAGTGGCGATAAGTC
GTGTCTTACCGGGTTGGACTCAAGACGATAGTTACCGGATAAGGCGCAGCGGTCGGGCTGAACGGGGGGT
TCGTGCACACAGCCCAGCTTGGAGCGAACGACCTACACCGAACTGAGATACCTACAGCGTGAGCTATGAG
AAAGCGCCACGCTTCCCGAAGGGAGAAAGGCGGACAGGTATCCGGTAAGCGGCAGGGTCGGAACAGGAGA
GCGCACGAGGGAGCTTCCAGGGGGAAACGCCTGGTATCTTTATAGTCCTGTCGGGTTTCGCCACCTCTGA
CTTGAGCGTCGATTTTTGTGATGCTCGTCAGGGGGGCGGAGCCTATGGAAAAACGCCAGCAACGCGGCCT
TTTTACGGTTCCTGGCCTTTTGCTGGCCTTTTGCTCACATGTTCTTTCCTGCGTTATCCCCTGATTCTGT
GGATAACCGTATTACCGCCTTTGAGTGAGCTGATACCGCTCGCCGCAGCCGAACGACCGAGCGCAGCGAG
TCAGTGAGCGAGGAAGCGGAAGAGCGCCTGATGCGGTATTTTCTCCTTACGCATCTGTGCGGTATTTCAC
ACCGCATATGGTGCACTCTCAGTACAATCTGCTCTGATGCCGCATAGTTAAGCCAGTATACACTCCGCTA
TCGCTACGTGACTGGGTCATGGCTGCGCCCCGACACCCGCCAACACCCGCTGACGCGCCCTGACGGGCTT
GTCTGCTCCCGGCATCCGCTTACAGACAAGCTGTGACCGTCTCCGGGAGCTGCATGTGTCAGAGGTTTTC
ACCGTCATCACCGAAACGCGCGAGGCAGCAGATCAATTCGCGCGCGAAGGCGAAGCGGCATGCATAATGT
GCCTGTCAAATGGACGAAGCAGGGATTCTGCAAACCCTATGCTACTCCGTCAAGCCGTCAATTGTCTGAT
TCGTTACCAATTATGACAACTTGACGGCTACATCATTCACTTTTTCTTCACAACCGGCACGGAACTCGCT
CGGGCTGGCCCCGGTGCATTTTTTAAATACCCGCGAGAAATAGAGTTGATCGTCAAAACCAACATTGCGA
CCGACGGTGGCGATAGGCATCCGGGTGGTGCTCAAAAGCAGCTTCGCCTGGCTGATACGTTGGTCCTCGC
GCCAGCTTAAGACGCTAATCCCTAACTGCTGGCGGAAAAGATGTGACAGACGCGACGGCGACAAGCAAAC
ATGCTGTGCGACGCTGGCGATATCAAAATTGCTGTCTGCCAGGTGATCGCTGATGTACTGACAAGCCTCG
CGTACCCGATTATCCATCGGTGGATGGAGCGACTCGTTAATCGCTTCCATGCGCCGCAGTAACAATTGCT
CAAGCAGATTTATCGCCAGCAGCTCCGAATAGCGCCCTTCCCCTTGCCCGGCGTTAATGATTTGCCCAAA
CAGGTCGCTGAAATGCGGCTGGTGCGCTTCATCCGGGCGAAAGAACCCCGTATTGGCAAATATTGACGGC
CAGTTAAGCCATTCATGCCAGTAGGCGCGCGGACGAAAGTAAACCCACTGGTGATACCATTCGCGAGCCT
CCGGATGACGACCGTAGTGATGAATCTCTCCTGGCGGGAACAGCAAAATATCACCCGGTCGGCAAACAAA
TTCTCGTCCCTGATTTTTCACCACCCCCTGACCGCGAATGGTGAGATTGAGAATATAACCTTTCATTCCC
AGCGGTCGGTCGATAAAAAAATCGAGATAACCGTTGGCCTCAATCGGCGTTAAACCCGCCACCAGATGGG
CATTAAACGAGTATCCCGGCAGCAGGGGATCATTTTGCGCTTCAGCCATACTTTTCATACTCCCGCCA
